Addgene plasmid #209916: pPBbsr2-TSen
Purpose: A FRET biosensor for ADAM17 activity
Depositing lab: Michiyuki Matsuda. Depositing organization: Kyoto University, Graduate School of Biostudies. Publication: Low-affinity ligands of the epidermal growth factor receptor are long-range signal transmitters in collective cell migration of epithelial cells. Deguchi E, Lin S, Hirayama D, Matsuda K, Tanave A, Sumiyama K, Tsukiji S, Otani T, Furuse M, Sorkin A, Matsuda M, Terai K. Cell Rep. 2024 Nov 14;43(11):114986. doi: 10.1016/j.celrep.2024.114986. PubMed 39546398.
Backbone
  Vector backbone: pPBbsr2
  Backbone size w/o insert (bp): 6800
  Total vector size (bp): 8625
  Vector type: Mammalian Expression
  Selectable markers: Blasticidin
Growth in bacteria
  Bacterial resistance: Ampicillin, 100 μg/mL
  Growth temperature: 37°C
  Growth strain: DH5alpha
  Copy number: Unknown
Gene/Insert
  Gene/Insert name: TSen
  Species: Synthetic
  Insert size (bp): 1869
  Tag / fusion protein: YPet; ECFP
Resource information
  A portion of this plasmid was derived from a plasmid made by: Dr. Xuedong Liu (Chapnick DA, Bunker E, Liu X. A biosensor for the activity of the "sheddase" TACE (ADAM17) reveals novel and cell type-specific mechanisms of TACE activation. Sci Signal. 2015 Feb 24;8(365):rs1. doi: 10.1126/scisignal.2005680. PMID: 25714465; PMCID: PMC5012641.)
Terms and licenses: Academic/Nonprofit Terms; Industry Terms: Not Available to Industry
How to cite: pPBbsr2-TSen was a gift from Michiyuki Matsuda (Addgene plasmid # 209916 ; http://n2t.net/addgene:209916 ; RRID:Addgene_209916)
