[The description below was written by a language model from this plasmid's Addgene catalogue record and pLannotate feature annotations shown in this document.]
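Description:
pPBbsr2-TSen is a mammalian expression plasmid built on the pPBbsr2 backbone that encodes TSen, a synthetic FRET biosensor reporting the activity of the sheddase ADAM17 (TACE). It is propagated in E. coli through a high-copy ColE1/pUC-type origin with ampicillin resistance (AmpR under its own bla promoter). The backbone also retains cloning-vector remnants such as an f1 origin, lacZα and lac promoter/operator fragments, and T7 and T3 promoters. The backbone name suggests a piggyBac transposon vector, but no transposon terminal repeats are annotated in the feature table, so the record does not confirm this. The sequenced record (8,643 nt) is slightly longer than the catalogued total size.

The expression cassette begins with a CMV enhancer followed by a chimeric chicken β-actin/rabbit β-globin intron, an arrangement typical of CAG-type promoters, although the core promoter itself is not annotated. The open reading frame comprises an N-terminal fragment of human TGFα, then YPet, a cyan fluorescent protein (ECFP according to the catalogue), the PDGFRβ transmembrane domain, and a partial FLAG epitope. This layout places a membrane-anchored YPet/ECFP FRET pair at the cell surface. A short unannotated gap lies between the two fluorophores, and cleavage there by ADAM17 would be expected to separate them and lower FRET, though the record does not describe the cleavage site explicitly. Downstream, an EMCV IRES drives translation of the bsr blasticidin S deaminase from the same transcript, which ends at a bGH polyadenylation signal, so blasticidin selection enriches for sensor-expressing cells. Part of the construct derives from a previously published TACE biosensor. The associated work concerns EGFR ligand signalling during collective migration of epithelial cells.
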