Features (pLannotate 1.2.2; 26 found; start..end, strand, type, name):
     30..458     -  rep_origin     f1 ori (sequence partly withheld): f1 bacteriophage origin of replication; arrow indicates direction of (+) strand synthesis
    463..618     -  CDS            lacZα (fragment): LacZα fragment of β-galactosidase; lacZ fragment
    626..644     +  promoter       T7 promoter: promoter for bacteriophage T7 RNA polymerase
   1011..1390    +  enhancer       CMV enhancer: human cytomegalovirus immediate early enhancer
   1668..2684    +  intron         chimeric intron: chimera between introns from chicken β-actin and rabbit β-globin
   2748..2894    +  CDS            TGFA (fragment): TGFA_HUMAN - Experimental evidence at protein level: Swiss-Prot protein existence level 1. TGF alpha is a mitogenic polypeptide that is able to bind to the EGF receptor/EGFR and to act synergistically with TGF beta to promote anchorage-independent cell proliferation in soft agar. From Homo sapiens (Human).
   2910..3623    +  CDS            YPet: YPet is a basic (constitutively fluorescent) yellow fluorescent protein published in 2005, derived from Aequorea victoria. It has moderate acid sensitivity.
   3708..4419    +  CDS            CFP (fragment): cyan variant of GFP mammalian codon-optimized
   4425..4571    +  CDS            PDGFRβ TM domain: transmembrane domain from platelet derived growth factor receptor beta
   4587..4607    +  CDS            FLAG (fragment): FLAG® epitope tag, followed by an enterokinase cleavage site
   4691..5256    +  misc_feature   IRES: internal ribosome entry site (IRES) of the encephalomyocarditis virus (EMCV)
   5265..5684    +  CDS            bsr: BSR_BACCE - Experimental evidence at protein level: Swiss-Prot protein existence level 1. Catalyzes the deamination of the cytosine moiety of the antibiotics blasticidin S, cytomycin and acetylblasticidin S. From Bacillus cereus.
   5733..5957    +  polyA_signal   bGH poly(A) signal: bovine growth hormone polyadenylation signal
   5961..5977    +  promoter       SV40 promoter (fragment): SV40 enhancer and early promoter
   6028..6044    -  protein_bind   lac operator: The lac repressor binds to the lac operator to inhibit transcription in E. coli. This inhibition can be relieved by adding lactose or isopropyl-β-D-thiogalactopyranoside (IPTG). lac repressor encoded by lacI
   6052..6082    -  promoter       lac promoter: promoter for the E. coli lac operon
   6097..6118    -  protein_bind   CAP binding site: CAP binding activates transcription in the presence of cAMP. E. coli catabolite activator protein
   6131..6170    -  CDS            lacI (fragment): lac repressor; lacI; The lac repressor binds to the lac operator to inhibit transcription in E. coli. This inhibition can be relieved by adding lactose or isopropyl-β-D-thiogalactopyranoside (IPTG).
   6455..6473    -  promoter       T3 promoter: promoter for bacteriophage T3 RNA polymerase
   6518..6534    -  protein_bind   lac operator: The lac repressor binds to the lac operator to inhibit transcription in E. coli. This inhibition can be relieved by adding lactose or isopropyl-β-D-thiogalactopyranoside (IPTG). lac repressor encoded by lacI
   6542..6572    -  promoter       lac promoter: promoter for the E. coli lac operon
   6587..6608    -  protein_bind   CAP binding site: CAP binding activates transcription in the presence of cAMP. E. coli catabolite activator protein
   6621..6713    -  CDS            lacI (fragment): lac repressor; lacI; The lac repressor binds to the lac operator to inhibit transcription in E. coli. This inhibition can be relieved by adding lactose or isopropyl-β-D-thiogalactopyranoside (IPTG).
   6896..7484    -  rep_origin     ori: high-copy-number ColE1/pMB1/pBR322/pUC origin of replication
   7655..8515    -  CDS            AmpR: β-lactamase; bla; confers resistance to ampicillin, carbenicillin, and related antibiotics
   8516..8620    -  promoter       AmpR promoter: bla
>Addgene plasmid #209916 | pPBbsr2-TSen | addgene full sequence | sequence record 421032 | Addgene NGS Result
CTAAATTGTAAGCGTTAATATTTTGTTAAAATTCGCGTTAAATTTTTGTTAAATCAGCTCATTTTTTAAC
CAATAGGCCGAAATCGGCAAAATCCCTTATAAATCAAAAGAATAGACCGAGATAGGGT
[37 nt withheld, positions 129-165]
AAAGAACGTGGACTCCAACGTCAAAGG
[49 nt withheld, positions 193-241]
T
[91 nt withheld, positions 243-333]
G
[124 nt withheld, positions 335-458]
CCCATTCGCCATTCAGGCTGCGCAACTGTTGGGAAGGGCGATCGGTGCGGGCCTCTTCGCTATTACGCCA
GCTGGCGAAAGGGGGATGTGCTGCAAGGCGATTAAGTTGGGTAACGCCAGGGTTTTCCCAGTCACGACGT
TGTAAAACGACGGCCAGTGAGCGCGCGTAATACGACTCACTATAGGGCGAATTGGGGCGCGCCATTCTAG
ATTAACCCTAGAAAGATAGTCTGCGTAAAATTGACGCATGCATTCTTGAAATATTGCTCTCTCTTTCTAA
ATAGCGCGAATCCGTCGCTGTGCATTTAGGACATCTCAGTCGCCGCTTGGAGCTCCCGTGAGGCGTGCTT
GTCAATGCGGTAAGTGTCACTGATTTTGAACTATAACGACCGCGTGAGTCAAAATGACGCATGATTATCT
TTTACGTGACTTTTAAGATTTAACTCATACGATAATTATATTGTTATTTCATGTTCTACTTACGTGATAA
CTTATTATATATATATTTTCTTGTTATAGATATCAACTAGAATGCTAGCATGGGCCCATCTCGACATTGA
TTATTGACTAGTTATTAATAGTAATCAATTACGGGGTCATTAGTTCATAGCCCATATATGGAGTTCCGCG
TTACATAACTTACGGTAAATGGCCCGCCTGGCTGACCGCCCAACGACCCCCGCCCATTGACGTCAATAAT
GACGTATGTTCCCATAGTAACGCCAATAGGGACTTTCCATTGACGTCAATGGGTGGAGTATTTACGGTAA
ACTGCCCACTTGGCAGTACATCAAGTGTATCATATGCCAAGTACGCCCCCTATTGACGTCAATGACGGTA
AATGGCCCGCCTGGCATTATGCCCAGTACATGACCTTATGGGACTTTCCTACTTGGCAGTACATCTACGT
ATTAGTCATCGCTATTACCATGGTCGAGGTGAGCCCCACGTTCTGCTTCACTCTCCCCATCTCCCCCCCC
TCCCCACCCCCAATTTTGTATTTATTTATTTTTTAATTATTTTGTGCAGCGATGGGGGCGGGGGGGGGGG
GGGSGCGCGCCRGGSGGGGSGGGGSGGGGGGGGGGGGGGGGSGGGGSGRGGSGGRGRGGKGCGGCGGCAG
CCAATCAGAGCGGCGCGCTCCGAAAGTTTCCTTTTATGGCGAGGCGGCGGCGGCGGCGGCCCTATAAAAA
GCGAAGCGCGCGGCGGGCGGGAGTCGCTGCGCGCTGCCTTCGCCCCGTGCCCCGCTCCGCCGCCGCCTCG
CGCCGCCCGCCCCGGCTCTGACTGACCGCGTTACTCCCACAGGTGAGCGGGCGGGACGGCCCTTCTCCTC
CGGGCTGTAATTAGCGCTTGGTTTAATGACGGCTTGTTTCTTTTCTGTGGCTGCGTGAAAGCCTTGAGGG
GCTCCGGGAGGGCCCTTTGTGCGGGGGGAGCGGCTCGGGGGGTGCGTGCGTGTGTGTGTGCGTGGGGAGC
GCCGCGTGCGGCTCCGCGCTGCCCGGCGGCTGTGAGCGCTGCGGGCGCGGCGCGGGGCTTTGTGCGCTCC
GCAGTGTGCGCGAGGGGAGCGCGGCCGGGGGCGGTGCCCCGCGGTGCGGGGGGGGCTGCGAGGGGAACAA
AGGCTGCGTGCGGGGTGTGTGCGTGGGGGGGTGAGCAGGGGGTGTGGGCGCGTCGGTCGGGCTGCAACCC
CCCCTGCACCCCCCTCCCCGAGTTGCTGAGCACGGCCCGGCTTCGGGTGCGGGGCTCCGTACGGGGCGTG
GCGCGGGGCTCGCCGTGCCGGGCGGGGGGTGGCGGCAGGTGGGGGTGCCGGGCGGGGCGGGGCCGCCTCG
GGCCGGGGRGGGCTCGGGGGAGGGGCGCGGCGGCCCCCGGAGCGCCGGCGGCTGTCGAGGCGCGGCGAGC
CGCAGCCATTGCCTTTTATGGTAATCGTGCGAGAGGGCGCAGGGACTTCCTTTGTCCCAAATCTGTGCGG
AGCCGAAATCTGGGAGGCGCCGCCGCACCCCCTCTAGCGGGCGCGGGGCGAAGCGGTGCGGCGCCGGCAG
GAAGGAAATGGGCGGGGAGGGCCTTCGTGCGTCGCCGCGCCGCCGTCCCCTTCTCCCTCTCCAGCCTCGG
GGCTGTCCGCGGGGGGACGGCTGCCTTCGGGGGGGACGGGGCAGGGCGGGGTTCGGCTTCTGGCGTGTGA
CCGGCGGCTCTAGAGCCTCTGCTAACCATGTTCATGCCTTCTTCTTTTTCCTACAGCTCCTGGGCAACGT
GCTGGTTATTGTGCTGTCTCATCATTTTGGCAAAGAATTGACCGGTGCCATGGTCCCCTCGGCTGGACAG
CTCGCCCTGTTCGCTCTGGGTATTGTGTTGGCTGCGTGCCAGGCCTTGGAGAACAGCACGTCCCCGCTGA
GTGACCCGCCCGTGGCTGCAGCAGTGGTGTCCCATTACCCATACGACGTCCCAGACTACGCTGAATTCGG
CATGGTGAGCAAGGGCGAGGAGCTGTTCACCGGGGTGGTGCCCATCCTGGTCGAGCTGGACGGCGACGTA
AACGGCCACAAGTTCAGCGTGTCCGGCGAGGGCGAGGGCGATGCCACCTACGGCAAGCTGACCCTGAAGC
TTCTATGCACCACCGGCAAGCTGCCCGTGCCCTGGCCCACCCTCGTGACCACCCTGGGCTACGGCCTGCA
GTGCTTCGCCCGCTACCCCGACCACATGAAGCAGCACGACTTCTTCAAGTCCGCCATGCCCGAAGGCTAC
GTCCAGGAGCGCACCATCTTCTTCAAGGACGACGGCAACTACAAGACCCGCGCCGAGGTGAAGTTCGAGG
GCGACACCCTGGTGAACCGCATCGAGCTGAAGGGCATCGACTTCAAGGAGGACGGCAACATCCTGGGGCA
CAAGCTGGAGTACAACTACAACAGCCACAACGTCTATATCACCGCCGACAAGCAGAAGAACGGCATCAAG
GCCAACTTCAAGATCCGCCACAACATCGAGGACGGCGGCGTGCAGCTCGCCGACCACTACCAGCAGAACA
CCCCCATCGGCGACGGCCCCGTGCTGCTGCCCGACAACCACTACCTGAGCTACCAGTCCGCCCTGTTCAA
AGACCCCAACGAGAAGCGCGATCACATGGTCCTGCTGGAGTTCCTGACCGCCGCCGGGATCACTGAGGGC
ATGAACGAGCTGTACCTCGAGAGCGGCCTGAGATCTAGCGGCCTGGCCCAGGCCGTGAGATCCAGCTCCA
GAGGCGGCAGCGGATCCACCAGCGGCCGCATGGTGAGCAAGGGCGAGGAGCTGTTCACCGGGGTGGTGCC
CATCCTGGTCGAGCTGGACGGCGACGTAAACGGCCACAGGTTCAGCGTGTCCGGCGAGGGCGAGGGCGAT
GCCACCTACGGCAAGCTGACCCTGAAGTTCATCTGCACCACCGGCAAGCTGCCCGTGCCCTGGCCCACCC
TCGTGACCACCCTGACCTGGGGCGTGCAGTGCTTCAGCCGCTACCCCGACCACATGAAGCAGCACGACTT
CTTCAAGTCCGCCATGCCCGAAGGCTACGTCCAGGAGCGTACCATCTTCTTCAAGGACGACGGCAACTAC
AAGACCCGCGCCGAGGTGAAGTTCGAGGGCGACACCCTGGTGAACCGCATCGAGCTGAAGGGCATCGGCT
TCAAGGAGGACGGCAACATCCTGGGGCACAAGCTAGAGTACAACTACATCAGCCACAACGTCTATATCAC
CGCCGACAAGCAGAAGAACGGCATCAAGGCCCACTTCAAGATCCGCCACAACATCGAGGACGGCGGCGTG
CAGCTCGCCGACCACTACCAGCAGAACACCCCCATCGGCGACGGCCCCGTGCTGCTGCCCGACAACCACT
ACCTGAGCACCCAGTCCGCCCTGAGCAAAGACCCCAACGAGAAGCGCGATCACATGGTCCTGCTGGAGTT
CGTGACCGCCGCCGGGATCACTCTCGGCATGGACGAGCTGTCTAGGGCTGTGGGCCAGGACACGCAGGAG
GTCATCGTGGTGCCACACTCCTTGCCCTTTAAGGTGGTGGTGATCTCAGCCATCCTGGCCCTGGTGGTGC
TCACCATCATCTCCCTTATCATCCTCATCATGCTTTGGCAGAAGAAGCCACGTCTCACTAGTGTCGACTA
CAAGGACGACGATGACAAGGTGGTCTGACTCGACGGGCCGCGGTAACAATTGTTAACTAACTTAAGCTAG
CAACGGTTTCCCTCTAGCGGGATCAATTCCGCCCCCCCCCCCTAACGTTACTGGCCGAAGCCGCTTGGAA
TAAGGCCGGTGTGCGTTTGTCTATATGTTATTTTCCACCATATTGCCGTCTTTTGGCAATGTGAGGGCCC
GGAAACCTGGCCCTGTCTTCTTGACGAGCATTCCTAGCTAGGGGTCTTTCCCCTCTCGCCAAAGGAATGC
AAGGTCTGTTGAATGTCGTGAAGGAAGCAGTTCCTCTGGAAGCTTCTTGAAGACAAACAACGTCTGTAGC
GACCCTTTGCAGGCAGCGGAACCCCCCACCTGGCGACAGGTGCCTCTGCGGCCAAAAGCCACGTGTATAA
GATACACCTGCAAAGGCGGCACAACCCCAGTGCCACGTTGTGAGTTGGATAGTTGTGGAAAGAGTCAAAT
GGCTCTCCTCAAGCGTATTCAACAAGGGGCTGAAGGATGCCCAGAAGGTACCCCATTGTATGGGATCTGA
TCTGGGGCCTCGGTGCACATGCTTTACATGTGTTTAGTCGAGGTTAAAAAAACGTCTAGGCCCCCCGAAC
CACGGGGACGTGGTTTTCCTTTGAAAAACACGATAATACCATGGTCATGAAAACATTTAACATTTCTCAA
CAAGATCTAGAATTAGTAGAAGTAGCGACAGAGAAGATTACAATGCTTTATGAGGATAATAAACATCATG
TGGGAGCGGCAATTCGTACGAAAACAGGAGAAATCATTTCGGCAGTACATATTGAAGCGTATATAGGACG
AGTAACTGTTTGTGCAGAAGCCATTGCGATTGGTAGTGCAGTTTCGAATGGACAAAAGGATTTTGACACG
ATTGTAGCTGTTAGACACCCTTATTCTGACGAAGTAGATAGAAGTATTCGAGTGGTAAGTCCTTGTGGTA
TGTGTAGGGAGTTGATTTCAGACTATGCACCAGATTGTTTTGTGTTAATAGAAATGAATGGCAAGTTAGT
CAAAACTACGATTGAAGAACTCATTCCACTCAAATATACCCGAAATTAAAAGTCGAGATGCATCGATGAT
CTAGAGCTCGCTGATCAGCCTCGACTGTGCCTTCTAGTTGCCAGCCATCTGTTGTTTGCCCCTCCCCCGT
GCCTTCCTTGACCCTGGAAGGTGCCACTCCCACTGTCCTTTCCTAATAAAATGAGGAAATTGCATCGCAT
TGTCTGAGTAGGTGTCATTCTATTCTGGGGGGTGGGGTGGGGCAGGACAGCAAGGGGGAGGATTGGGAAG
ACAATAGCAGGCATGCTGGGGATGCGGTGGGCTCTATGGCTTCTGAGGCGGAAAGAACCTGCAGCCCAAG
CTTGGCGTAATCATGGTCATAGCTGTTTCCTGTGTGAAATTGTTATCCGCTCACAATTCCACACAACATA
CGAGCCGGAAGCATAAAGTGTAAAGCCTGGGGTGCCTAATGAGTGAGCTAACTCACATTAATTGCGTTGC
GCTCACTGCCCGCTTTCCAGTCGGGAAACCTGTCGTGCCAGCGGATCTTAAAAGTTTTGTTACTTTATAG
AAGAAATTTTGAGTTTTTGTTTTTTTTTAATAAATAAATAAACATAAATAAATTGTTTGTTGAATTTATT
ATTAGTATGTAAGTGTAAATATAATAAAACTTAATATCTATTCAAATTAATAAATAAACCTCGATATACA
GACCGATAAAACACATGCGTCAATTTTACGCATGATTATCTTTAACGTACGTCACAATATGATTATCTTT
CTAGGGTTAATCTAGTATACGCGTTTAATTAATCCAGCTTTTGTTCCCTTTAGTGAGGGTTAATTGCGCG
CTTGGCGTAATCATGGTCATAGCTGTTTCCTGTGTGAAATTGTTATCCGCTCACAATTCCACACAACATA
CGAGCCGGAAGCATAAAGTGTAAAGCCTGGGGTGCCTAATGAGTGAGCTAACTCACATTAATTGCGTTGC
GCTCACTGCCCGCTTTCCAGTCGGGAAACCTGTCGTGCCAGCTGCATTAATGAATCGGCCAACGCGCGGG
GAGAGGCGGTTTGCGTATTGGGCGCTCTTCCGCTTCCTCGCTCACTGACTCGCTGCGCTCGGTCGTTCGG
CTGCGGCGAGCGGTATCAGCTCACTCAAAGGCGGTAATACGGTTATCCACAGAATCAGGGGATAACGCAG
GAAAGAACATGTGAGCAAAAGGCCAGCAAAAGGCCAGGAACCGTAAAAAGGCCGCGTTGCTGGCGTTTTT
CCATAGGCTCCGCCCCCCTGACGAGCATCACAAAAATCGACGCTCAAGTCAGAGGTGGCGAAACCCGACA
GGACTATAAAGATACCAGGCGTTTCCCCCTGGAAGCTCCCTCGTGCGCTCTCCTGTTCCGACCCTGCCGC
TTACCGGATACCTGTCCGCCTTTCTCCCTTCGGGAAGCGTGGCGCTTTCTCATAGCTCACGCTGTAGGTA
TCTCAGTTCGGTGTAGGTCGTTCGCTCCAAGCTGGGCTGTGTGCACGAACCCCCCGTTCAGCCCGACCGC
TGCGCCTTATCCGGTAACTATCGTCTTGAGTCCAACCCGGTAAGACACGACTTATCGCCACTGGCAGCAG
CCACTGGTAACAGGATTAGCAGAGCGAGGTATGTAGGCGGTGCTACAGAGTTCTTGAAGTGGTGGCCTAA
CTACGGCTACACTAGAAGAACAGTATTTGGTATCTGCGCTCTGCTGAAGCCAGTTACCTTCGGAAAAAGA
GTTGGTAGCTCTTGATCCGGCAAACAAACCACCGCTGGTAGCGGTGGTTTTTTTGTTTGCAAGCAGCAGA
TTACGCGCAGAAAAAAAGGATCTCAAGAAGATCCTTTGATCTTTTCTACGGGGTCTGACGCTCAGTGGAA
CGAAAACTCACGTTAAGGGATTTTGGTCATGAGATTATCAAAAAGGATCTTCACCTAGATCCTTTTAAAT
TAAAAATGAAGTTTTAAATCAATCTAAAGTATATATGAGTAAACTTGGTCTGACAGTTACCAATGCTTAA
TCAGTGAGGCACCTATCTCAGCGATCTGTCTATTTCGTTCATCCATAGTTGCCTGACTCCCCGTCGTGTA
GATAACTACGATACGGGAGGGCTTACCATCTGGCCCCAGTGCTGCAATGATACCGCGAGACCCACGCTCA
CCGGCTCCAGATTTATCAGCAATAAACCAGCCAGCCGGAAGGGCCGAGCGCAGAAGTGGTCCTGCAACTT
TATCCGCCTCCATCCAGTCTATTAATTGTTGCCGGGAAGCTAGAGTAAGTAGTTCGCCAGTTAATAGTTT
GCGCAACGTTGTTGCCATTGCTACAGGCATCGTGGTGTCACGCTCGTCGTTTGGTATGGCTTCATTCAGC
TCCGGTTCCCAACGATCAAGGCGAGTTACATGATCCCCCATGTTGTGCAAAAAAGCGGTTAGCTCCTTCG
GTCCTCCGATCGTTGTCAGAAGTAAGTTGGCCGCAGTGTTATCACTCATGGTTATGGCAGCACTGCATAA
TTCTCTTACTGTCATGCCATCCGTAAGATGCTTTTCTGTGACTGGTGAGTACTCAACCAAGTCATTCTGA
GAATAGTGTATGCGGCGACCGAGTTGCTCTTGCCCGGCGTCAATACGGGATAATACCGCGCCACATAGCA
GAACTTTAAAAGTGCTCATCATTGGAAAACGTTCTTCGGGGCGAAAACTCTCAAGGATCTTACCGCTGTT
GAGATCCAGTTCGATGTAACCCACTCGTGCACCCAACTGATCTTCAGCATCTTTTACTTTCACCAGCGTT
TCTGGGTGAGCAAAAACAGGAAGGCAAAATGCCGCAAAAAAGGGAATAAGGGCGACACGGAAATGTTGAA
TACTCATACTCTTCCTTTTTCAATATTATTGAAGCATTTATCAGGGTTATTGTCTCATGAGCGGATACAT
ATTTGAATGTATTTAGAAAAATAAACAAATAGGGGTTCCGCGCACATTTCCCCGAAAAGTGCCAC
